Addgene plasmid #147908: pT7-EGFP-C1-HsNot9-Y203AR244A-shRNA1res_W
Purpose: Mammalian Expression of HsNot9-Y203AR244A-shRNA1res
Depositing lab: Elisa Izaurralde. Depositing organization: Max Planck Institute for Developmental Biology. Publication: A DDX6-CNOT1 complex and W-binding pockets in CNOT9 reveal direct links between miRNA target recognition and silencing. Chen Y, Boland A, Kuzuoglu-Ozturk D, Bawankar P, Loh B, Chang CT, Weichenrieder O, Izaurralde E. Mol Cell. 2014 Jun 5;54(5):737-50. doi: 10.1016/j.molcel.2014.03.034. Epub 2014 Apr 24. PubMed 24768540.
Backbone
  Vector backbone: Unknown
  Vector type: Mammalian Expression
Growth in bacteria
  Bacterial resistance: Kanamycin, 50 μg/mL
  Growth temperature: 37°C
  Growth strain: DH5alpha
  Copy number: High Copy
Gene/Insert
  Gene/Insert name: HsNot9-Y203AR244A-shRNA1res (alt names: RCD1; CT129, RCD1+, CNOT9)
  Species: H. sapiens (human)
  Entrez Gene: CNOT9 (a.k.a. CAF40, CT129, RCD-1, RCD1, RQCD1)
  Cloning method: Unknown
Terms and licenses: Academic/Nonprofit Terms; Industry Terms: Not Available to Industry
Depositor comments: sequence based on NCBI:NM_005444.1 Plasmids from this collection were made available to the research community and donated after the lab closed. Please note that the sequence provided by the depositing laboratory may be theoretical/predicted or based on Sanger sequencing results. There may be discrepancies between sequencing results obtained by Addgene and the depositor sequence. If an Addgene verified sequence is not available, please contact before placing your order to request that our lab fully sequence the plasmid.
How to cite: pT7-EGFP-C1-HsNot9-Y203AR244A-shRNA1res_W was a gift from Elisa Izaurralde (Addgene plasmid # 147908 ; http://n2t.net/addgene:147908 ; RRID:Addgene_147908)
