[The description below was written by a language model from this plasmid's Addgene catalogue record and pLannotate feature annotations shown in this document.]
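Description:
pT7-EGFP-C1-HsNot9-Y203AR244A-shRNA1res_W is a 5,656 nt mammalian expression plasmid that produces human CNOT9 (also called NOT9, RCD1, RQCD1 or CAF40) fused to the C-terminus of EGFP. The catalogue lists the backbone as unknown, although the name and feature layout point to an EGFP-C1-type vector with an added T7 promoter. The CMV immediate early enhancer and promoter drive the EGFP coding sequence, which continues through a short remnant of the multiple cloning site into the CNOT9 open reading frame, followed by an SV40 polyadenylation signal. The bacteriophage T7 promoter sits between the CMV promoter and EGFP and could support transcription by T7 RNA polymerase, though the record does not state a use for it. Short annotated fragments (HIV-1 LTR, SV40 large T antigen, ble, bGH poly(A)) are probably incidental sequence matches within the backbone rather than functional parts.

Propagation in E. coli relies on a high-copy ColE1/pUC-type origin, and an f1 origin is also present. A single NeoR/KanR cassette, preceded by tandem bacterial (bla) and SV40 early promoters and ended by the HSV TK poly(A) signal, gives kanamycin resistance in bacteria and could allow G418 selection in mammalian cells.

The insert, based on a human reference mRNA sequence, carries the Y203A and R244A substitutions. The name also indicates that it is resistant to an shRNA ("shRNA1res"), presumably through silent changes, but the record does not describe them. The associated study concerns tryptophan-binding pockets in CNOT9 and their role in linking miRNA target recognition to silencing. This suggests the construct serves as a pocket mutant for complementation experiments in cells depleted of endogenous CNOT9, with EGFP available as a fluorescent and affinity tag.
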