Features (pLannotate 1.2.2; 18 found; start..end, strand, type, name):
      1..304     +  enhancer       CMV enhancer: human cytomegalovirus immediate early enhancer
    305..508     +  promoter       CMV promoter: human cytomegalovirus (CMV) immediate early promoter
    504..537     +  LTR            5' LTR (truncated) (fragment): truncated 5' long terminal repeat (LTR) from HIV-1
    553..571     +  promoter       T7 promoter: promoter for bacteriophage T7 RNA polymerase
    605..1321    +  CDS            EGFP: EGFP is a basic (constitutively fluorescent) green fluorescent protein published in 1996, derived from Aequorea victoria. It is reported to be a rapidly-maturing weak dimer with moderate acid sensitivity.
   1322..1357    +  misc_feature   MCS (fragment): multiple cloning site
   1358..2251    +  CDS            CNOT9: CNOT9_HUMAN - Also known as RCD1, RQCD1. Experimental evidence at protein level: Swiss-Prot protein existence level 1. Component of the CCR4-NOT complex which is one of the major cellular mRNA deadenylases and is linked to various cellular processes including bulk mRNA degradation, miRNA-mediated repression, translational repression during translational initiation and general transcription regulation. Additional complex functions may be a consequence of its influence on mRNA expression. Involved in down- regulation of MYB- and JUN-dependent transcription. May play a role in cell differentiatio
   2277..2361    +  CDS            large T antigen (fragment): large T antigen from SV40 (simian virus 40)
   2384..2505    +  polyA_signal   SV40 poly(A) signal: SV40 polyadenylation signal
   2539..2967    -  rep_origin     f1 ori (sequence partly withheld): f1 bacteriophage origin of replication; arrow indicates direction of (+) strand synthesis
   2994..3098    +  promoter       AmpR promoter: bla
   3100..3457    +  promoter       SV40 promoter: SV40 enhancer and early promoter
   3492..4286    +  CDS            NeoR/KanR: aminoglycoside phosphotransferase from Tn5; aph(3')-II (or nptII); confers resistance to neomycin, kanamycin, and G418 (Geneticin®)
   4307..4459    +  CDS            ble (fragment): BLE_KLEPN - Experimental evidence at protein level: Swiss-Prot protein existence level 1. Binding protein with a strong affinity to the bleomycin family of antibiotics. Binds to CL990; an antimitotic-antibiotic compound. From Klebsiella pneumoniae.
   4518..4565    +  polyA_signal   HSV TK poly(A) signal: herpes simplex virus thymidine kinase polyadenylation signal (Cole and Stacy, 1985)
   4656..4672    -  polyA_signal   bGH poly(A) signal (fragment): bovine growth hormone polyadenylation signal
   4894..5482    +  rep_origin     ori: high-copy-number ColE1/pMB1/pBR322/pUC origin of replication
   5597..5656    +  enhancer       CMV enhancer (fragment): human cytomegalovirus immediate early enhancer
>Addgene plasmid #147908 | pT7-EGFP-C1-HsNot9-Y203AR244A-shRNA1res_W | addgene full sequence | sequence record 356767 | Addgene NGS Result
CGTTACATAACTTACGGTAAATGGCCCGCCTGGCTGACCGCCCAACGACCCCCGCCCATTGACGTCAATA
ATGACGTATGTTCCCATAGTAACGCCAATAGGGACTTTCCATTGACGTCAATGGGTGGAGTATTTACGGT
AAACTGCCCACTTGGCAGTACATCAAGTGTATCATATGCCAAGTACGCCCCCTATTGACGTCAATGACGG
TAAATGGCCCGCCTGGCATTATGCCCAGTACATGACCTTATGGGACTTTCCTACTTGGCAGTACATCTAC
GTATTAGTCATCGCTATTACCATGGTGATGCGGTTTTGGCAGTACATCAATGGGCGTGGATAGCGGTTTG
ACTCACGGGGATTTCCAAGTCTCCACCCCATTGACGTCAATGGGAGTTTGTTTTGGCACCAAAATCAACG
GGACTTTCCAAAATGTCGTAACAACTCCGCCCCATTGACGCAAATGGGCGGTAGGCGTGTACGGTGGGAG
GTCTATATAAGCAGAGCTCTCTGGCTAACTAGAGAACCCACTGCTTACTGGCTTATCGAAATTAATACGA
CTCACTATAGGGAGACCCAAGCTCTAGCGCTACCGGTCGCCACCATGGTGAGCAAGGGCGAGGAGCTGTT
CACCGGGGTGGTGCCCATCCTGGTCGAGCTGGACGGCGACGTAAACGGCCACAAGTTCAGCGTGTCCGGC
GAGGGCGAGGGCGATGCCACCTACGGCAAGCTGACCCTGAAGTTCATCTGCACCACCGGCAAGCTGCCCG
TGCCCTGGCCCACCCTCGTGACCACCCTGACCTACGGCGTGCAGTGCTTCAGCCGCTACCCCGACCACAT
GAAGCAGCACGACTTCTTCAAGTCCGCCATGCCCGAAGGCTACGTCCAGGAGCGCACCATCTTCTTCAAG
GACGACGGCAACTACAAGACCCGCGCCGAGGTGAAGTTCGAGGGCGACACCCTGGTGAACCGCATCGAGC
TGAAGGGCATCGACTTCAAGGAGGACGGCAACATCCTGGGGCACAAGCTGGAGTACAACTACAACAGCCA
CAACGTCTATATCATGGCCGACAAGCAGAAGAACGGCATCAAGGTGAACTTCAAGATCCGCCACAACATC
GAGGACGGCAGCGTGCAGCTCGCCGACCACTACCAGCAGAACACCCCCATCGGCGACGGCCCCGTGCTGC
TGCCCGACAACCACTACCTGAGCACCCAGTCCGCCCTGAGCAAAGACCCCAACGAGAAGCGCGATCACAT
GGTCCTGCTGGAGTTCGTGACCGCCGCCGGGATCACTCTCGGCATGGACGAGCTGTACAAGTCCGGACTC
AGATCTCGAGCTCAAGCTTCGAATTCTCACAGCCTGGCGACGGCTGCGCCTGTGCCTACTACACTGGCAC
AAGTGGATAGAGAAAAGATCTATCAGTGGATCAATGAGCTGTCCAGTCCTGAGACTAGGGAAAATGCTTT
GCTGGAGCTAAGTAAGAAGCGAGAATCTGTTCCTGACCTTGCACCCATGTTATGGCACAGTTTCGGTACT
ATTGCAGCACTTTTACAGGAAATTGTAAATATTTATCCATCTATCAACCCACCCACCTTGACAGCACACC
AGTCTAACAGAGTTTGCAATGCTCTGGCATTACTGCAATGTGTAGCATCACATCCAGAAACCAGGTCAGC
GTTTCTCGCAGCACACATCCCACTTTTTTTGTACCCCTTTTTGCACACTGTCAGCAAAACACGTCCCTTT
GAGTATCTCCGGCTCACCAGCCTTGGAGTTATTGGGGCCCTGGTGAAAACAGATGAACAAGAAGTAATCA
ACTTTTTATTAACAACAGAAATTATCCCTTTATGTTTGCGAATTATGGAATCTGGAAGTGAACTTTCTAA
AACAGTTGCCACATTCATCCTCCAGAAGATCTTGTTAGATGACACTGGTTTGGCTTATATATGTCAGACG
GCTGAGCGTTTCTCCCATGTTGCCATGATCTTGGGTAAGATGGTCCTGCAGCTATCCAAAGAGCCTTCTG
CCCGTCTGCTGAAGCATGTAGTGAGATGTTACCTTCGACTTTCAGATAACCCCGCTGCACGTGAAGCACT
CAGACAGTGCCTCCCTGACCAGCTGAAAGACACAACCTTCGCCCAGGTGCTAAAAGATGACACCACCACG
AAACGCTGGCTTGCACAACTGGTGAAGAACCTGCAAGAGGGCCAGGTCACCGATCCCCGGGGTATCCCCC
TGCCCCCTCAGTGAGGATCCACCGGATCTAGATAACTGATCATAATCAGCCATACCACATTTGTAGAGGT
TTTACTTGCTTTAAAAAACCTCCCACACCTCCCCCTGAACCTGAAACATAAAATGAATGCAATTGTTGTT
GTTAACTTGTTTATTGCAGCTTATAATGGTTACAAATAAAGCAATAGCATCACAAATTTCACAAATAAAG
CATTTTTTTCACTGCATTCTAGTTGTGGTTTGTCCAAACTCATCAATGTATCTTAACGCGTAAATTGTAA
GCGTTAATATTTTGTTAAAATTCGCGTTAAATTTTTGTTAAATCAGCTCATTTTTTAACCAATAGGCCGA
AATCGGCAAAATCCCTTATAAATCAAAAGAATAGACCGAGATAGGGT
[37 nt withheld, positions 2638-2674]
AAAGAACGTGGACTCCAACGTCAAAGG
[49 nt withheld, positions 2702-2750]
T
[91 nt withheld, positions 2752-2842]
G
[124 nt withheld, positions 2844-2967]
CAGGTGGCACTTTTCGGGGAAATGTGCGCGGAACCCCTATTTGTTTATTTTTCTAAATACATTCAAATAT
GTATCCGCTCATGAGACAATAACCCTGATAAATGCTTCAATAATATTGAAAAAGGAAGAGTCCTGAGGCG
GAAAGAACCAGCTGTGGAATGTGTGTCAGTTAGGGTGTGGAAAGTCCCCAGGCTCCCCAGCAGGCAGAAG
TATGCAAAGCATGCATCTCAATTAGTCAGCAACCAGGTGTGGAAAGTCCCCAGGCTCCCCAGCAGGCAGA
AGTATGCAAAGCATGCATCTCAATTAGTCAGCAACCATAGTCCCGCCCCTAACTCCGCCCATCCCGCCCC
TAACTCCGCCCAGTTCCGCCCATTCTCCGCCCCATGGCTGACTAATTTTTTTTATTTATGCAGAGGCCGA
GGCCGCCTCGGCCTCTGAGCTATTCCAGAAGTAGTGAGGAGGCTTTTTTGGAGGCCTAGGCTTTTGCAAA
GATCGATCAAGAGACAGGATGAGGATCGTTTCGCATGATTGAACAAGATGGATTGCACGCAGGTTCTCCG
GCCGCTTGGGTGGAGAGGCTATTCGGCTATGACTGGGCACAACAGACAATCGGCTGCTCTGATGCCGCCG
TGTTCCGGCTGTCAGCGCAGGGGCGCCCGGTTCTTTTTGTCAAGACCGACCTGTCCGGTGCCCTGAATGA
ACTGCAAGACGAGGCAGCGCGGCTATCGTGGCTGGCCACGACGGGCGTTCCTTGCGCAGCTGTGCTCGAC
GTTGTCACTGAAGCGGGAAGGGACTGGCTGCTATTGGGCGAAGTGCCGGGGCAGGATCTCCTGTCATCTC
ACCTTGCTCCTGCCGAGAAAGTATCCATCATGGCTGATGCAATGCGGCGGCTGCATACGCTTGATCCGGC
TACCTGCCCATTCGACCACCAAGCGAAACATCGCATCGAGCGAGCACGTACTCGGATGGAAGCCGGTCTT
GTCGATCAGGATGATCTGGACGAAGAGCATCAGGGGCTCGCGCCAGCCGAACTGTTCGCCAGGCTCAAGG
CGAGCATGCCCGACGGCGAGGATCTCGTCGTGACCCATGGCGATGCCTGCTTGCCGAATATCATGGTGGA
AAATGGCCGCTTTTCTGGATTCATCGACTGTGGCCGGCTGGGTGTGGCGGACCGCTATCAGGACATAGCG
TTGGCTACCCGTGATATTGCTGAAGAGCTTGGCGGCGAATGGGCTGACCGCTTCCTCGTGCTTTACGGTA
TCGCCGCTCCCGATTCGCAGCGCATCGCCTTCTATCGCCTTCTTGACGAGTTCTTCTGAGCGGGACTCTG
GGGTTCGAAATGACCGACCAAGCGACGCCCAACCTGCCATCACGAGATTTCGATTCCACCGCCGCCTTCT
ATGAAAGGTTGGGCTTCGGAATCGTTTTCCGGGACGCCGGCTGGATGATCCTCCAGCGCGGGGATCTCAT
GCTGGAGTTCTTCGCCCACCCTAGGGGGAGGCTAACTGAAACACGGAAGGAGACAATACCGGAAGGAACC
CGCGCTATGACGGCAATAAAAAGACAGAATAAAACGCACGGTGTTGGGTCGTTTGTTCATAAACGCGGGG
TTCGGTCCCAGGGCTGGCACTCTGTCGATACCCCACCGAGACCCCATTGGGGCCAATACGCCCGCGTTTC
TTCCTTTTCCCCACCCCACCCCCCAAGTTCGGGTGAAGGCCCAGGGCTCGCAGCCAACGTCGGGGCGGCA
GGCCCTGCCATAGCCTCAGGTTACTCATATATACTTTAGATTGATTTAAAACTTCATTTTTAATTTAAAA
GGATCTAGGTGAAGATCCTTTTTGATAATCTCATGACCAAAATCCCTTAACGTGAGTTTTCGTTCCACTG
AGCGTCAGACCCCGTAGAAAAGATCAAAGGATCTTCTTGAGATCCTTTTTTTCTGCGCGTAATCTGCTGC
TTGCAAACAAAAAAACCACCGCTACCAGCGGTGGTTTGTTTGCCGGATCAAGAGCTACCAACTCTTTTTC
CGAAGGTAACTGGCTTCAGCAGAGCGCAGATACCAAATACTGTTCTTCTAGTGTAGCCGTAGTTAGGCCA
CCACTTCAAGAACTCTGTAGCACCGCCTACATACCTCGCTCTGCTAATCCTGTTACCAGTGGCTGCTGCC
AGTGGCGATAAGTCGTGTCTTACCGGGTTGGACTCAAGACGATAGTTACCGGATAAGGCGCAGCGGTCGG
GCTGAACGGGGGGTTCGTGCACACAGCCCAGCTTGGAGCGAACGACCTACACCGAACTGAGATACCTACA
GCGTGAGCTATGAGAAAGCGCCACGCTTCCCGAAGGGAGAAAGGCGGACAGGTATCCGGTAAGCGGCAGG
GTCGGAACAGGAGAGCGCACGAGGGAGCTTCCAGGGGGAAACGCCTGGTATCTTTATAGTCCTGTCGGGT
TTCGCCACCTCTGACTTGAGCGTCGATTTTTGTGATGCTCGTCAGGGGGGCGGAGCCTATGGAAAAACGC
CAGCAACGCGGCCTTTTTACGGTTCCTGGCCTTTTGCTGGCCTTTTGCTCACATGTTCTTTCCTGCGTTA
TCCCCTGATTCTGTGGATAACCGTATTACCGCCATGCATTAGTTATTAATAGTAATCAATTACGGGGTCA
TTAGTTCATAGCCCATATATGGAGTTCCG
